>Addgene plasmid #228950 | pSUMO1-del | addgene full sequence | sequence record 472398 | Addgene NGS Result
AGAAGAAGATCGCTTGGCCTCGCGCGCAGATCAGTTGGAAGAATTTGTCCACTACGTGAAAGGCGAGATC
ACCAAGGTAGTCGGCAAATAATGTCTAACAATTCGTTCAAGCCGAGGGGCCGCAAGATCCGGCCACGATG
ACCCGGTCGTCGGTTCAGGGCAGGGTCGTTAAATAGCCGCTTATGTCTATTGCTGGTTTACCGGTTTATT
GACTACCGGAAGCAGTGTGACCGTGTGCTTCTCAAATGCCTGAGGTTTCAGCAAAAAACCCCTCAAGACC
CGTTTAGAGGCCCCAAGGGGTTATGCTAGTTATTGCTCAGCGGTGGCAGCAGCCTAGCCCTTGGGGCCAA
GGCACTCCACAATCCCATTCCCCTTCATGCCATCGAAGAAGAAGAAGTTGTTGTGAGGAGGGTCCCGCTG
AGACAGGGCCTTCACAATTTCCTGTGCCAAAATCCCTCCAACCACCGCACACACTGGGGCCATCTCGGAG
AAGCAGTACCTGACAAAGTCCTCAGGAAGCAGGTCAGGACTAATACCCAGTGAGTCAAGCACATCATTTC
GTATCTGGAGCAACAACTCAGAATCTTCCTCATATGTATCAGAACTGGGATCTCTTCCTTTATCTGTACG
GAACTTTAAGAGCACTTGAAGGAGAAAGTAGTCGGAGGTCGTGCGCTTCAGAGCAGCCTTTGCTTTCTCA
CTGCTCCAGTCCACCTCCAGGGCTTCTTTAACAGGGCAGAAGACCACCTTCTTTTTGACCATCGTTGTCT
CAGAAGAATCAAGTTTTGCTCTCTTGGTGTCGGGCCCATCTTCTACTCCTTGGCTAACTTTGGCAACTTT
AGTTTTCTCCTCTACAAACTCATGCTCTCCTAGATTGGCAAATGTGTATCCATGGTAGCCAAAAACATCT
CCTGTAAAGAACTTGATGCTATTTTTGTGACAGATCTGGTCAACTTTAACTATGACATCCCTGGAGCAGC
AAGTCAGACACACAGCATCGAATTGAGTGAAAAATGACTCTGGTTTCTTCTCTATATCCTCAGTGTCCAC
CTTCACATCCACCATGGGGTTGAGATTCTGAGCTCGCTCCAAAGAGGCTTCAGCCCTATTTCGGCCAACA
GACCCAGTACGAATCAAGAACTGAGCTCCGGGATCTTCTGGAGTTACCTGTTCGTGATCCAGCATGGTCA
GTCCTTTCACTCCTGCCAAGATGAGATTCTTGGCAATTTCAGCCCCAAGTCCTTTCAAGCCGACAAGAAG
CACCCGAGAGGCCCGCAGCCGTTTCTGGGCCTCCAGTCCCCACAGGCGGATCTGCCGGTCATACTGTGCC
GCCTCCTCCTCGCTAATGCCGCCGCCAGCCTCCTCCTTCTCCACCATAGTTAATTCCTCCTTTTAATGCG
GCCGCTCAATCTAATGCTATGACATCATCAAGCTCTTCCTTCTGTTCTATACGTGACCTCTTTGCACTGA
GATTCTCTTTCTCATCTAATTTCCTCTTGCGGCTTCTCTCTTCTTCACTGACGTCGGCATTATTTGAAGA
ATCTTCTTCATCCGAATCAACTATGAGAACGTCATCTTGCTCTTGAGCTGTGGAGGTGGAGGGCTGAGCT
CCATCATCACTGCCATTGGTTATGCTTTTGGCAGCATCTTCAGCTTGTTTGGGCCCCACTTTTTCCGGAG
CATCACCAACAACTTCAAATTCAACGTCCTTTCCTAGGTCTTCACTATGAAGGATGTTGATCAATAAAGT
ATAGTCCTGGAGGAAGTCATCTGCTTGAAGCCGGCTGCCATTTCTAATTCCAAATTCTGACAACTTCTTG
TGATTATTAGCTTCCGTCTCTCCCTCTTCGGAAGATATTAGGATTGTTCCTTTCCCATCTTCAATTTGGA
CATCTGGTGCTACCATAGCAAATTTTTCTTTCACTATCTTGTCTTGTAAGGTGAGAACAGTCACTTTATG
GACATTCAGCCGCACAGTCACCTCTGGCTTGCTGGCACATACATAACAATTGGGGTTGGGAGGATCCAGT
GCACAAGGCACAAGAAGCTTCTTTCTTGGGTTTGGTTGTTTATTCAAAAAAATTGTTCTGCACTGGTCTA
TTTTTCCTGATAAAATCTTCAATCCTTCCAATACTATCAACCCAGCAATTACTGCATTAGTAGTAGCAAT
AGCAGGAATAATGTTCCCTGCCATTGATTTGATATCAAATCTACTCTTCATATTCATACTGAAAATATGC
ATCCTGAGGTTTGCAGCAGAGGTGACAAAATCCATTGCAGATGGGTCATCCTTATCCCATATGAGCTCAG
CTCCATCCCCCTTTTCTGCTAAATGAACTCTCAAAGTCTCGATGCTCTTTGAAAAAAGACGTGCATAGCT
CTTTACATCTAGAACCTGCTGGTCTTTCAGGCCTAACTGGGGTTCATTCTGTTGATCTGATGCATTCGTT
TCTTCTCCTTGACTTTGTACTTCAGCCCAGTCCAACGGAACTGGAGGTTTCCTTTTCCGCCATAGTTTGT
CCATTGTCAACAGATACCTGATGTCATCTTTAAAAAGCTTGGTAAAAAGTTTAACTGGATCATATCCAGT
TGATTTAGCCCATTCCTTAGTAGAAATACGTTTAATGTCACCATCTTCATTAGATGCTCTAGCTCTGGCT
TCGGCTTCCGTTGGTTCCCAGGCAGCTTCAGGGTCAGCTCTGTCAGGAGATACTTCTTGATCAGCATCTT
CTTCCCCAAACAACTGGTTGAACAAGTACTTTGCCCAAACGATGCAATGTATAGGTTCTGAAGGTGTGTT
ACGAATTGTACAGCCAGGAAAGGTTCTCTGGGTCGGCTTAGGATGACACTCATAACACTCGGTCACACCC
TTTTTGATAGTAGTTACTTGTCCAAGATACCCAGCTGTTCCACTTTCAATAAGAGGAACATCAGCTGCCA
GGCACATTCTATTAACATGGTTTCGGGCAGCTCTGTTATCTAAAGCATTCATAACCAGTATAAACTGTCG
GAAAAATTCCACATTATAGTCAGGGTTCATGATGCTGTCATGGTAGGCAACGATATTAGCTTTCGGGTAA
AACTGCAGTACACTTTCCTTGGCAACCTGTGCCTTTGATCTTCCAACATGTTTCTTTTGAAACAAAAACT
GTCTGTTGAGGTTGCTTACATCAATAGTATCCAGATCAATCAGGTCGATGTGGGAGAAACCGGTGAGCAC
GAGATTCTTGAGGAGCTCGCAGCCGATGCCGCCCGCCCCCACCACCAGCACCCGGCCCCCGGCCACCGCC
TCAGCCAGCTCCCGGGGCAGCCCCCGCGACAGTGCCATGTCGACCCGGGAATTGAGATCTGCATCCTGGC
TGTGGTGATGATGGTGATGGCTGCTGCCCATGGTATATCTCCTTATTAAAGTTAAACAAAATTATTTCTA
CAGGGGAATTGTTATCCGCTCACAATTCCCCTATAGTGAGTCGTATTAATTTCCTAATGCAGGAGTCGCA
TAAGGGAGAGCGTCGAGATCCCGGACACCATCGAATGGCGCAAAACCTTTCGCGGTATGGCATGATAGCG
CCCGGAAGAGAGTCAATTCAGGGTGGTGAATGTGAAACCAGTAACGTTATACGATGTCGCAGAGTATGCC
GGTGTCTCTTATCAGACCGTTTCCCGCGTGGTGAACCAGGCCAGCCACGTTTCTGCGAAAACGCGGGAAA
AAGTGGAAGCGGCGATGGCGGAGCTGAATTACATTCCCAACCGCGTGGCACAACAACTGGCGGGCAAACA
GTCGTTGCTGATTGGCGTTGCCACCTCCAGTCTGGCCCTGCACGCGCCGTCGCAAATTGTCGCGGCGATT
AAATCTCGCGCCGATCAACTGGGTGCCAGCGTGGTGGTGTCGATGGTAGAACGAAGCGGCGTCGAAGCCT
GTAAAGCGGCGGTGCACAATCTTCTCGCGCAACGCGTCAGTGGGCTGATCATTAACTATCCGCTGGATGA
CCAGGATGCCATTGCTGTGGAAGCTGCCTGCACTAATGTTCCGGCGTTATTTCTTGATGTCTCTGACCAG
ACACCCATCAACAGTATTATTTTCTCCCATGAAGACGGTACGCGACTGGGCGTGGAGCATCTGGTCGCAT
TGGGTCACCAGCAAATCGCGCTGTTAGCGGGCCCATTAAGTTCTGTCTCGGCGCGTCTGCGTCTGGCTGG
CTGGCATAAATATCTCACTCGCAATCAAATTCAGCCGATAGCGGAACGGGAAGGCGACTGGAGTGCCATG
TCCGGTTTTCAACAAACCATGCAAATGCTGAATGAGGGCATCGTTCCCACTGCGATGCTGGTTGCCAACG
ATCAGATGGCGCTGGGCGCAATGCGCGCCATTACCGAGTCCGGGCTGCGCGTTGGTGCGGACATCTCGGT
AGTGGGATACGACGATACCGAAGACAGCTCATGTTATATCCCGCCGTTAACCACCATCAAACAGGATTTT
CGCCTGCTGGGGCAAACCAGCGTGGACCGCTTGCTGCAACTCTCTCAGGGCCAGGCGGTGAAGGGCAATC
AGCTGTTGCCCGTCTCACTGGTGAAAAGAAAAACCACCCTGGCGCCCAATACGCAAACCGCCTCTCCCCG
CGCGTTGGCCGATTCATTAATGCAGCTGGCACGACAGGTTTCCCGACTGGAAAGCGGGCAGTGAGCGCAA
CGCAATTAATGTAAGTTAGCTCACTCATTAGGCACCGGGATCTCGACCGATGCCCTTGAGAGCCTTCAAC
CCAGTCAGCTCCTTCCGGTGGGCGCGGGGCATGACTAACATGAGAATTACAACTTATATCGTATGGGGCT
GACTTCAGGTGCTACATTTGAAGAGATAAATTGCACTGAAATCTAGAGCGGTTCAGTAGAAAAGATCAAA
GGATCTTCTTGAGATCCTTTTTTTCTGCGCGTAATCTTTTGCCCTGTAAACGAAAAAACCACCTGGGGAG
GTGGTTTGATCGAAGGTTAAGCAGTTCCCCAACTGACTTAACCTTCGAAAAAACCACCTGGGGAGGTGGT
TTGATCGAAGGTTAAGTCAGTTGGGGAACTGCTTAACCGTGGTAACTGGCTTTCGCAGAGCACAGCAACC
AAATCTGTCCTTCCAGTGTAGCCGGACTTTGGCGCACACTTCAAGAGCAACCGCGTGTTTAGCTAAACAA
ATCCTCTGCGAACTCCCAGTTACCAATGGCTGCTGCCAGTGGCGTTTTACCGTGCTTTTCCGGGTTGGAC
TCAAGTGAACAGTTACCGGATAAGGCGCAGCAGTCGGGCTGAACGGGGAGTTCTTGCTTACAGCCCAGCT
TGGAGCGAACGACCTACACCGAGCCGAGATACCAGTGTGTGAGCTATGAGAAAGCGCCACACTTCCCGTA
AGGGAGAAAGGCGGAACAGGTATCCGGTAAACGGCAGGGTCGGAACAGGAGAGCGCAAGAGGGAGCGACC
CGCCGGAAACGGTGGGGATCTTTAAGTCCTGTCGGGTTTCGCCCGTACTGTCAGATTCATGGTTGAGCCT
CACGGCTCCCACAGATGCACCGGAAAAGCGTCTGTTTATGTGAACTCTGGCAGGAGGGCGGAGCCTATGG
AAAAACGCCACCGGCGCGGCCCTGCTGTTTTGCCTCACATGTTAGTCCCCTGCTTATCCACGGAATCTGT
GGGTAACTTTGTATGTGTCCGCAGCGCCCGCCGCAGTCTCACGCCCGGAGCGTAGCGACCGAGTGAGCTA
GCTATTTGTTTATTTTTCTAAATACATTCAAATATGTATCCGCTCATGAGACAATAACCCTGATAAATGC
TTCAATAATATTGAAAAAGGAAGAGTATGAGGGAAGCGGTGATCGCCGAAGTATCGACTCAACTATCAGA
GGTAGTTGGCGTCATCGAGCGCCATCTCGAACCGACGTTGCTGGCCGTACATTTGTACGGCTCCGCAGTG
GATGGCGGCCTGAAGCCACACAGTGATATTGATTTGCTGGTTACGGTGACCGTAAGGCTTGATGAAACAA
CGCGGCGAGCTTTGATCAACGACCTTTTGGAAACTTCGGCTTCCCCTGGAGAGAGCGAGATTCTCCGCGC
TGTAGAAGTCACCATTGTTGTGCACGACGACATCATTCCGTGGCGTTATCCAGCTAAGCGCGAACTGCAA
TTTGGAGAATGGCAGCGCAATGACATTCTTGCAGGTATCTTCGAGCCAGCCACGATCGACATTGATCTGG
CTATCTTGCTGACAAAAGCAAGAGAACATAGCGTTGCCTTGGTAGGTCCAGCGGCGGAGGAACTCTTTGA
TCCGGTTCCTGAACAGGATCTATTTGAGGCGCTAAATGAAACCTTAACGCTATGGAACTCGCCGCCCGAC
TGGGCTGGCGATGAGCGAAATGTAGTGCTTACGTTGTCCCGCATTTGGTACAGCGCAGTAACCGGCAAAA
TCGCGCCGAAGGATGTCGCTGCCGACTGGGCAATGGAGCGCCTGCCGGCCCAGTATCAGCCCGTCATACT
TGAAGCTAGACAGGCTTATCTTGGACA
Features (pLannotate 1.2.2; 16 found; start..end, strand, type, name):
    262..309     -  terminator     T7 terminator: transcription terminator for bacteriophage T7 RNA polymerase
    317..334     -  CDS            SET1 (fragment): solubility-enhancement tag derived from T7 phage gene 10B
    340..1377    -  CDS            SAE1: SAE1_HUMAN - Also known as AOS1, SUA1, UBLE1A. Experimental evidence at protein level: Swiss-Prot protein existence level 1. The heterodimer acts as an E1 ligase for SUMO1, SUMO2, SUMO3, and probably SUMO4. It mediates ATP-dependent activation of SUMO proteins followed by formation of a thioester bond between a SUMO protein and a conserved active site cysteine residue on UBA2/SAE2. From Homo sapiens (Human).
   1409..3328    -  CDS            UBA2: SAE2_HUMAN - Also known as SAE2, UBLE1B. Experimental evidence at protein level: Swiss-Prot protein existence level 1. The heterodimer acts as an E1 ligase for SUMO1, SUMO2, SUMO3, and probably SUMO4. It mediates ATP-dependent activation of SUMO proteins followed by formation of a thioester bond between a SUMO protein and a conserved active site cysteine residue on UBA2/SAE2. From Homo sapiens (Human).
   3398..3420    -  RBS            RBS: efficient ribosome binding site from bacteriophage T7 gene 10 (Olins and Rangwala, 1989)
   3435..3459    -  protein_bind   lac operator: The lac repressor binds to the lac operator to inhibit transcription in E. coli. This inhibition can be relieved by adding lactose or isopropyl-β-D-thiogalactopyranoside (IPTG). lac repressor encoded by lacI
   3460..3478    -  promoter       T7 promoter: promoter for bacteriophage T7 RNA polymerase
   3481..3516    +  CDS            TcR (fragment): tetracycline efflux protein; tet; confers resistance to tetracycline
   3524..3601    +  promoter       lacI promoter: lacI
   3602..4684    +  CDS            lacI: lac repressor; lacI; The lac repressor binds to the lac operator to inhibit transcription in E. coli. This inhibition can be relieved by adding lactose or isopropyl-β-D-thiogalactopyranoside (IPTG).
   4697..4718    +  protein_bind   CAP binding site: CAP binding activates transcription in the presence of cAMP. E. coli catabolite activator protein
   4733..4797    +  CDS            TcR (fragment): tetracycline efflux protein; tet; confers resistance to tetracycline
   4894..4991    +  rep_origin     CloDF13 ori (fragment): Plasmids containing the CloDF13 (CDF) origin of replication can be propagated in E. coli cells that contain additional plasmids with compatible origins.
   5016..5697    +  rep_origin     CloDF13 ori (fragment): Plasmids containing the CloDF13 (CDF) origin of replication can be propagated in E. coli cells that contain additional plasmids with compatible origins.
   5745..5836    +  promoter       AmpR promoter: bla
   5837..91      +  CDS            SmR (across the origin): aminoglycoside adenylyltransferase (Murphy, 1985); aadA; confers resistance to spectinomycin and streptomycin
