[The description below was written by a language model from this plasmid's Addgene catalogue record and pLannotate feature annotations shown in this document.]
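Description:
pSUMO1-del is a bacterial expression plasmid built on the Novagen pCDFDuet-1 backbone for co-producing the two subunits of the human SUMO-activating E1 enzyme, SAE1 (Aos1) and SAE2 (UBA2), in E. coli. It replicates from the CloDF13 (CDF) origin, a low-copy origin compatible with other common plasmid origins, so it can be maintained alongside additional expression plasmids. Selection is through the aadA (SmR) gene, which confers spectinomycin/streptomycin resistance. The backbone also carries lacI with its own promoter.

The catalogue describes SAE1 as untagged and under T7-lac control, with SAE2 carrying an N-terminal His tag, recorded with a thrombin cleavage site, and listing only an RBS as its "promoter". The feature table shows a single T7 promoter with lac operator and the T7 gene 10 RBS, followed on the same strand by the UBA2 coding sequence, then SAE1 after a short gap, and finally a T7 terminator. This points to a bicistronic transcript that is repressed by LacI and induced with IPTG in hosts supplying T7 RNA polymerase. In the annotated sequence, however, UBA2 lies nearest the promoter, which is the reverse of what the catalogue's promoter assignments suggest. No separate RBS is annotated ahead of SAE1. The short SET1 and TcR fragments are probably incidental annotation matches.

The plasmid derives from the earlier pSUMO1 construct, from which the SUMO1 and UBC9 sequences were removed by PCR mutagenesis, leaving only the E1 heterodimer. The sequenced record is 6,537 nt, slightly longer than the catalogue's stated 6,404 bp. The stated purpose is expression of the full-length SAE1:SAE2 heterodimer, with the His tag on SAE2 offering an affinity handle for the complex.
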