Addgene plasmid #228950: pSUMO1-del
Purpose: express the full-length human SAE1:SAE2 heterodimer ( where SAE1 is untagged and SAE2 contains an N-terminal tag : MGSSHHHHHHSQDADLNSRVD, derivated from the Addgene plasmid #52258 pSUMO1)
Depositing lab: Marcin Suskiewicz. Depositing organization: CNRS UPR 4301, Centre de Biophysique Moleculaire.
Backbone
  Vector backbone: pCDFDuet-1
  Backbone manufacturer: Novagen
  Backbone size w/o insert (bp): 3781
  Total vector size (bp): 6404
  Vector type: Bacterial Expression
Growth in bacteria
  Bacterial resistance: Spectinomycin, 50 μg/mL
  Growth temperature: 37°C
  Growth strain: DH5alpha
  Copy number: Low Copy
Gene/Insert 1
  Gene/Insert name: UBA 2 (alt name: SAE-2)
  Species: H. sapiens (human)
  Insert size (bp): 1986
  GenBank ID: NM_005499.2
  Entrez Gene: UBA2 (a.k.a. ACCES, ARX, HRIHFB2115, SAE2)
  Promoter: RBS
  Tag / fusion protein: His tag and thrombine cleavage site : MGSSHHHHHHSQDADLNSRVD (N terminal on insert)
  Cloning method: Restriction Enzyme; 5′ cloning site NotI (unknown if destroyed); 3′ cloning site NheI (destroyed during cloning)
  Sequencing primers: 5′ GATGAGAAAGAGAATCTCAG
Gene/Insert 2
  Gene/Insert name: Aos1 (alt name: SAE-1)
  Species: H. sapiens (human)
  Insert size (bp): 1044
  GenBank ID: NM_005500.2
  Entrez Gene: SAE1 (a.k.a. AOS1, HSPC140, SUA1, UBLE1A)
  Promoter: T7-lac
  Tag / fusion protein: N/A
  Cloning method: Restriction Enzyme; 5′ cloning site NcoI (not destroyed); 3′ cloning site NotI (unknown if destroyed)
  Sequencing primers: 5′ T7; 3′ T7-terminator
Terms and licenses: Academic/Nonprofit Terms; Industry Terms: Not Available to Industry
Depositor comments: pSUMO1-del is derivated from Addgene plasmid #52258 ( 7815 pb) from Primo Schär. The SUMO1 and UBC9 sequences were deleted by PCR mutagenesis.
How to cite: pSUMO1-del was a gift from Marcin Suskiewicz (Addgene plasmid # 228950 ; http://n2t.net/addgene:228950 ; RRID:Addgene_228950)
